>Addgene plasmid #40990 | pBABEpuro-ERBB2 G309E | addgene partial sequence | sequence record 55279 | pBabe3 5'-ACCCTAACTGACACACATTCC-3'
ACCACTTTGTACAAGAAAGTTGGTCACACTGGCACGTCCAGACCCAGGTACTCTGGGTTCTCTGCCGTAG
GTGTCCCTTTGAAGGTGCTGGGTGGAGCCCCCCGCTCTGGTGGGTCCTGGTCCCAGTAATAGAGGTTGTC
GAAGGCTGGGCTGAAGGCAGGAGGAGGGTGGGGCTGAGGGGCAGCTCCTCCCTGGGGTGTCAAGTACTCG
GGGTTCTCCACGGCACCCCCAAAGGCAAAAACGTCTTTGACGACCCCATTCTTCCCTGGGGAGAGAGTCT
TGGGCCTTTCCAGAGTGGCACCAGCAGGTCGGGCAGCAGGCAGAGGGCCCTCTCGGGGCGAAGGGGGCTG
GGGCCGAACATCTGGCTGGTTCACATATTCAGGCTGGGGGCTGCAGGTCAGGGGGGCAACGTAGCCATCA
GTCTCAGAGGGCAGGGGTACTGTGGGGTCCTCACTGTACCGCTGTAGAGGGCTGGGGTCATGTGTGGGGA
GGCTTTGCAGCCCCTTGGCTGCCCCCATTCCCAGGTCACCATCAAATACATCGGAGCCAGCCCCTTCGGA
GGGTGCCAGTGGAGACCTGGGGGCCTCCTCTTCAGAGGGCTCCAGCCCTAGTGTCAGGTCCCCACCGCCA
CTCCTGGTAGATGAGCTGCGGTGCCTGTGGTGGACCATGCCCCCAGCGCCCGGGGCAGGGTCTGGACAGA
AGAAGCCCTGCTGGGGTACCAGATACTCCTCAGCATCCACCAGGTCCCCCATGTCATCGTCCTCCAGCAG
TGAGCGGTAGAAGGTGCTGTCCAAGGGACTGGCTGGG
