>Addgene plasmid #40990 | pBABEpuro-ERBB2 G309E | addgene partial sequence | sequence record 55481 | hERBB2-F2 5'-tgcctccacttcaaccacag-3'
GACACGTTTGAGTCCATGCCCAATCCCGAGGGCCGGTATACATTCGGCGCCAGCTGTGTGACTGCCTGTC
CCTACAACTACCTTTCTACGGACGTGGAATCCTGCACCCTCGTCTGCCCCCTGCACAACCAAGAGGTGAC
AGCAGAGGATGGAACACAGCGGTGTGAGAAGTGCAGCAAGCCCTGTGCCCGAGTGTGCTATGGTCTGGGC
ATGGAGCACTTGCGAGAGGTGAGGGCAGTTACCAGTGCCAATATCCAGGAGTTTGCTGGCTGCAAGAAGA
TCTTTGGGAGCCTGGCATTTCTGCCGGAGAGCTTTGATGGGGACCCAGCCTCCAACACTGCCCCGCTCCA
GCCAGAGCAGCTCCAAGTGTTTGAGACTCTGGAAGAGATCACAGGTTACCTATACATCTCAGCATGGCCG
GACAGCCTGCCTGACCTCAGCGTCTTCCAGAACCTGCAAGTAATCCGGGGACGAATTCTGCACAATGGCG
CCTACTCGCTGACCCTGCAAGGGCTGGGCATCAGCTGGCTGGGGCTGCGCTCACTGAGGGAACTGGGCAG
TGGACTGGCCCTCATCCACCATAACACCCACCTCTGCTTCGTGCACACGGTGCCCTGGGACCAGCTCTTT
CGGAACCCGCACCAAGCTCTGCTCCACACTGCCAACCGGCCAGAGGACGAGTGTGTGGGCGAGGGCCTGG
CCTGCCACCAGCTGTGCGCCCGAGGGCACTGCTGGGGTCCAGGGCCCACCCAGTGTGTCAACTGCAGCCA
GTTCCTTCGGGGCCAGGAGTGCG
