[The description below was written by a language model from this plasmid's Addgene catalogue record.]
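Description:
pBABEpuro-ERBB2 G309E is a retroviral mammalian expression plasmid built on the pBABE-puro backbone, carrying the human ERBB2 (HER2) coding sequence with a G309E substitution. The backbone is listed at about 5.2 kb and the insert at roughly 3.8 kb, for a total of approximately 9 kb. It is maintained in E. coli as a high-copy plasmid under ampicillin selection, and puromycin resistance allows selection of mammalian cells that have taken up the construct. The insert was introduced by Gateway recombination, so the backbone was presumably a Gateway-adapted version of pBABE-puro.

No feature table is provided, so the promoters and other regulatory elements are not explicitly stated. pBABE-type vectors are generally Moloney murine leukemia virus-derived. In these vectors, the long terminal repeats and a packaging signal flank the payload, the 5′ LTR drives transcription of the inserted gene, and a separate internal promoter expresses the puromycin marker. When introduced into a packaging cell line that supplies the viral structural and enzymatic proteins in trans, such a plasmid yields replication-defective retrovirus. This virus integrates the ERBB2 cassette stably into dividing target cells. No epitope tag or reporter is recorded.

ERBB2 encodes a receptor tyrosine kinase, and residue 309 lies in its extracellular region. The associated publication concerns functional analysis of receptor tyrosine kinase mutations found in lung cancer and the identification of oncogenic extracellular domain mutations of ERBB2. The construct is therefore suited to stable expression of this mutant receptor to test its transforming activity and signaling in cell models, typically alongside wild-type or other variant ERBB2 constructs.
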