Addgene plasmid #40990: pBABEpuro-ERBB2 G309E
Depositing lab: Matthew Meyerson. Depositing organization: Broad Institute. Publication: Functional analysis of receptor tyrosine kinase mutations in lung cancer identifies oncogenic extracellular domain mutations of ERBB2. Greulich H, Kaplan B, Mertins P, Chen TH, Tanaka KE, Yun CH, Zhang X, Lee SH, Cho J, Ambrogio L, Liao R, Imielinski M, Banerji S, Berger AH, Lawrence MS, Zhang J, Pho NH, Walker SR, Winckler W, Getz G, Frank D, Hahn WC, Eck MJ, Mani DR, Jaffe JD, Carr SA, Wong KK, Meyerson M. Proc Natl Acad Sci U S A. 2012 Sep 4;109(36):14476-81. Epub 2012 Aug 20. 10.1073/pnas.1203201109 PubMed 22908275.
Backbone
  Vector backbone: pBABE-puro
  Backbone size w/o insert (bp): 5200
  Total vector size (bp): 9000
  Vector type: Mammalian Expression, Retroviral
  Selectable markers: Puromycin
Growth in bacteria
  Bacterial resistance: Ampicillin, 100 μg/mL
  Growth temperature: 37°C
  Growth strain: DH5alpha
  Copy number: High Copy
Gene/Insert
  Gene/Insert name: ERBB2 (alt name: HER2)
  Species: H. sapiens (human)
  Insert size (bp): 3768
  Mutation: G309E
  GenBank ID: NM_004448.2
  Entrez Gene: ERBB2 (a.k.a. CD340, HER-2, HER-2/neu, HER2, MLN 19, MLN-19, NEU, NGL, TKR1, VSCN2, c-ERB-2, c-ERB2, p185(erbB2))
  Cloning method: Gateway Cloning
  Sequencing primers: 5′ TTTGTACACCCTAAGCCTC; 3′ GCATACTTCTGCCTGCTG
Terms and licenses: Academic/Nonprofit Terms; Industry Terms: Not Available to Industry
How to cite: pBABEpuro-ERBB2 G309E was a gift from Matthew Meyerson (Addgene plasmid # 40990 ; http://n2t.net/addgene:40990 ; RRID:Addgene_40990)
